Addgene plasmid #148729: pnYC-NpH-SceIF4E_25-213-KKKKtoAAAA_AF
Purpose: Bacterial Expression of SceIF4E_25-213-KKKKtoAAAA
Depositing lab: Elisa Izaurralde. Depositing organization: Max Planck Institute for Developmental Biology. Publication: Structural motifs in eIF4G and 4E-BPs modulate their binding to eIF4E to regulate translation initiation in yeast. Gruner S, Weber R, Peter D, Chung MY, Igreja C, Valkov E, Izaurralde E. Nucleic Acids Res. 2018 Jul 27;46(13):6893-6908. doi: 10.1093/nar/gky542. PubMed 30053226.
Backbone
  Vector backbone: Unknown
  Vector type: Bacterial Expression
Growth in bacteria
  Bacterial resistance: Chloramphenicol, 25 μg/mL
  Growth temperature: 37°C
  Growth strain: DH5alpha
  Copy number: Low Copy
Gene/Insert
  Gene/Insert name: SceIF4E_25-213-KKKKtoAAAA
  Species: S. cerevisiae (budding yeast)
  Entrez Gene: CDC33 (a.k.a. YOL139C, TIF45)
  Cloning method: Unknown
Terms and licenses: Academic/Nonprofit Terms; Industry Terms: Not Available to Industry
Depositor comments: Geneart clone of ScEIF4E, codon optimized for Expression in E.coli. (sequence according to Uniprot.: P07260) Plasmids from this collection were made available to the research community and donated after the lab closed. Please note that the sequence provided by the depositing laboratory may be theoretical/predicted or based on Sanger sequencing results. There may be discrepancies between sequencing results obtained by Addgene and the depositor sequence. If an Addgene verified sequence is not available, please contact before placing your order to request that our lab fully sequence the plasmid.
How to cite: pnYC-NpH-SceIF4E_25-213-KKKKtoAAAA_AF was a gift from Elisa Izaurralde (Addgene plasmid # 148729 ; http://n2t.net/addgene:148729 ; RRID:Addgene_148729)
