[The description below was written by a language model from this plasmid's Addgene catalogue record and pLannotate feature annotations shown in this document.]
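Description:
pnYC-NpH-SceIF4E_25-213-KKKKtoAAAA_AF is a 4,970 bp bacterial expression plasmid for producing a truncated, mutated form of the Saccharomyces cerevisiae cap-binding translation initiation factor eIF4E (gene CDC33, also known as TIF45). The backbone is recorded as unknown, but the annotated features point to a pACYC-type architecture: a p15A origin of replication, a chloramphenicol acetyltransferase gene with its own cat promoter, and several non-contiguous fragments of a tetracycline resistance gene with its tet promoter. These fragments suggest that the expression cassette was inserted into and disrupted the tet gene. Selection is with chloramphenicol and the plasmid is listed as low copy. The p15A origin is compatible with ColE1-type plasmids, so it can be maintained alongside a second vector for co-expression, although the record does not state that this was the intended use.

The expression cassette consists of a T7 promoter followed by a lac operator and the phage T7 gene 10 ribosome binding site. This gives IPTG-inducible transcription in E. coli hosts that supply T7 RNA polymerase, and the cassette ends in a T7 terminator. A short match to a His/TEV-type composite tag lies upstream of the coding sequence, consistent with an N-terminal affinity tag, but its exact composition is not given. The insert covers residues 25–213 of eIF4E, derived from a synthetic gene codon-optimized for E. coli. As the name indicates, it carries four lysine-to-alanine substitutions, whose positions are not specified in the record. The associated study examined how structural motifs in eIF4G and 4E-BPs modulate their binding to eIF4E in yeast, so the mutant protein was probably made for recombinant purification and binding or structural analysis.
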