Features (pLannotate 1.2.2; 18 found; start..end, strand, type, name):
    739..834     -  CDS            resD (fragment): REDF_ECOLI - Also known as D. Protein inferred from homology: Swiss-Prot protein existence level 3. Acts as a repressor of transcription and as a site-specific resolvase that cleaves at the RfsF site. From Escherichia coli (strain K12).
    824..881     +  CDS            TcR (fragment): tetracycline efflux protein; tet; confers resistance to tetracycline
    878..971     -  CDS            TcR (fragment): tetracycline efflux protein; tet; confers resistance to tetracycline
   1475..2375    -  CDS            TcR (fragment): tetracycline efflux protein; tet; confers resistance to tetracycline
   2402..2420    +  promoter       T7 promoter: promoter for bacteriophage T7 RNA polymerase
   2421..2445    +  protein_bind   lac operator: The lac repressor binds to the lac operator to inhibit transcription in E. coli. This inhibition can be relieved by adding lactose or isopropyl-β-D-thiogalactopyranoside (IPTG). lac repressor encoded by lacI
   2460..2482    +  RBS            RBS: efficient ribosome binding site from bacteriophage T7 gene 10 (Olins and Rangwala, 1989)
   2501..2517    +  CDS            capTEV™ (fragment): composite tag for in vivo biotinylation, TEV protease cleavage, and 6xHis tagging
   2570..3136    +  CDS            CDC33 (fragment): IF4E_YEAST - Also known as TIF45. Experimental evidence at protein level: Swiss-Prot protein existence level 1. Recognizes and binds the 7-methylguanosine-containing mRNA cap during an early step in the initiation of protein synthesis and facilitates ribosome binding by inducing the unwinding of the mRNAs secondary structures. From Saccharomyces cerevisiae (strain ATCC 204508 / S288c) (Baker's yeast).
   3159..3208    +  CDS            SET1 (fragment): solubility-enhancement tag derived from T7 phage gene 10B
   3216..3263    +  terminator     T7 terminator: transcription terminator for bacteriophage T7 RNA polymerase
   3286..3390    -  CDS            TcR (fragment): tetracycline efflux protein; tet; confers resistance to tetracycline
   3438..3466    -  promoter       tet promoter: E. coli promoter for tetracycline efflux protein gene
   3578..4123    +  rep_origin     p15A ori: Plasmids containing the medium-copy-number p15A origin of replication can be propagated in E. coli cells that contain a second plasmid with the ColE1 origin.
   4211..4266    +  rep_origin     RSF ori (fragment): Plasmids containing the RSF 1030 origin of replication can be propagated in E. coli cells that contain additional plasmids with compatible origins.
   4385..4528    -  mobile_element IS1 (fragment): prokaryotic transposable element IS1
   4649..4751    +  promoter       cat promoter: promoter of the E. coli cat gene encoding chloramphenicol acetyltransferase
   4752..441     +  CDS            CmR (across the origin): chloramphenicol acetyltransferase; cat; confers resistance to chloramphenicol
>Addgene plasmid #148729 | pnYC-NpH-SceIF4E_25-213-KKKKtoAAAA_AF | depositor full sequence | sequence record 291177 | Full Sequence
GGTATGGCAATGAAAGACGGTGAGCTGGTGATATGGGATAGTGTTCACCCTTGTTACACCGTTTTCCATG
AGCAAACTGAAACGTTTTCATCGCTCTGGAGTGAATACCACGACGATTTCCGGCAGTTTCTACACATATA
TTCGCAAGATGTGGCGTGTTACGGTGAAAACCTGGCCTATTTCCCTAAAGGGTTTATTGAGAATATGTTT
TTCGTCTCAGCCAATCCCTGGGTGAGTTTCACCAGTTTTGATTTAAACGTGGCCAATATGGACAACTTCT
TCGCCCCCGTTTTCACCATGGGCAAATATTATACGCAAGGCGACAAGGTGCTGATGCCGCTGGCGATTCA
GGTTCATCATGCCGTCTGTGATGGCTTCCATGTCGGCAGAATGCTTAATGAATTACAACAGTACTGCGAT
GAGTGGCAGGGCGGGGCGTAATTTTTTTAAGGCAGTTATTGGTGCCCTTAAACGCCTGGTGCTACGCCTG
AATAAGTGATAATAAGCGGATGAATGGCAGAAATTCGAAAGCAAATTCGACCCGGTCGTCGGTTCAGGGC
AGGGTCGTTAAATAGCCGCTTATGTCTATTGCTGGTTTACCGGTTTATTGACTACCGGAAGCAGTGTGAC
CGTGTGCTTCTCAAATGCCTGAGGCCAGTTTGCTCAGGCTCTCCCCGTGGAGGTAATAATTGACGATATG
ATCATTTATTCTGCCTCCCAGAGCCTGATAAAAACGGTTAGCGCTTCGTTAATACAGATGTAGGTGTTCC
ACAGGGTAGCCAGCAGCATCCTGCGATGCAGATCCGGAACATAATGGTGCAGGGCGCTTGTTTCGGCGTG
GGTATGGTGGCAGGCCCCGTGGCCGGGGGACTGTTGGGCGCTGCCGGCACCTGTCCTACGAGTTGCATGA
TAAAGAAGACAGTCATAAGTGCGGCGACGATAGTCATGCCCCGCGCCCACCGGAAGGAGCTACCGGACAG
CGGTGCGGACTGTTGTAACTCAGAATAAGAAATGAGGCCGCTCATGGCGTTGACTCTCAGTCATAGTATC
GTGGTATCACCGGTTGGTTCCACTCTCTGTTGCGGGCAACTTCAGCAGCACGTAGGGGACTTCCGCGTTT
CCAGACTTTACGAAACACGGAAACCGAAGACCATTCATGTTGTTGCTCAGGTCGCAGACGTTTTGCAGCA
GCAGTCGCTTCACGTTCGCTCGCGTATCGGTGATTCATTCTGCTAACCAGTAAGGCAACCCCGCCAGCCT
AGCCGGGTCCTCAACGACAGGAGCACGATCATGCGCACCCGTGGCCAGGACCCAACGCTGCCCGAGATGC
GCCGCGTGCGGCTGCTGGAGATGGCGGACGCGATGGATATGTTCTGCCAAGGGTTGGTTTGCGCATTCAC
AGTTCTCCGCAAGAATTGATTGGCTCCAATTCTTGGAGTGGTGAATCCGTTAGCGAGGTGCCGCCGGCTT
CCATTCAGGTCGAGGTGGCCCGGCTCCATGCACCGCGACGCAACGCGGGGAGGCAGACAAGGTATAGGGC
GGCGCCTACAATCCATGCCAACCCGTTCCATGTGCTCGCCGAGGCGGCATAAATCGCCGTGACGATCAGC
GGTCCAGTGATCGAAGTTAGGCTGGTAAGAGCCGCGAGCGATCCTTGAAGCTGTCCCTGATGGTCGTCAT
CTACCTGCCTGGACAGCATGGCCTGCAACGCGGGCATCCCGATGCCGCCGGAAGCGAGAAGAATCATAAT
GGGGAAGGCCATCCAGCCTCGCGTCGCGAACGCCAGCAAGACGTAGCCCAGCGCGTCGGCCGCCATGCCG
GCGATAATGGCCTGCTTCTCGCCGAAACGTTTGGTGGCGGGACCAGTGACGAAGGCTTGAGCGAGGGCGT
GCAAGATTCCGAATACCGCAAGCGACAGGCCGATCATCGTCGCGCTCCAGCGAAAGCGGTCCTCGCCGAA
AATGACCCAGAGCGCTGCCGGCACCTGTCCTACGAGTTGCATGATAAAGAAGACAGTCATAAGTGCGGCG
ACGATAGTCATGCCCCGCGCCCACCGGAAGGAGCTGACTGGGTTGAAGGCTCTCAAGGGCATCGGTCGAC
GCTCTCCCTTATGCGACTCCTGCATTAGGAAGCAGCCCAGTAGTAGGTTGAGGCCGTTGAGCACCGCCGC
CGCAAGGAATGGTGCATGCAAGGAGATGGCGCCCAACAGTCCCCCGGCCACGGGGCCTGCCACCATACCC
ACGCCGAAACAAGCGCTCATGAGCCCGAAGTGGCGAGCCCGATCTTCCCCATCGGTGATGTCGGCGATAT
AGGCGCCAGCAACCGCACCTGTGGCGCCGGTGATGCCGGCCACGATGCGTCCGGCGTAGAGGATCAGACT
AAGATCTCGATCCCGCGAAATTAATACGACTCACTATAGGGGAATTGTGAGCGGATAACAATTCCCCACT
AGTAATAATTTTGTTTAACTTTAAGAAGGAGATATACCATGGGCAGCAGCCATCATCATCATCATCACAG
CAGCGGTACCGGCAGCGGCCTGGAAGTTCTGTTCCAGGGGCCCCATATGACCGTTCTGAGCGATAGCGCA
CATTTTGATGTTAAACATCCGCTGAATACCGCGTGGACCCTGTGGTATACAAAACCGGCAGTTGATAAAA
GCGAAAGCTGGTCAGATCTGCTGCGTCCGGTTACCAGTTTTCAGACCGTTGAAGAATTTTGGGCCATTAT
TCAGAATATTCCGGAACCGCATGAACTGCCGCTGAAAAGCGATTATCATGTGTTTCGTAATGATGTTCGT
CCGGAATGGGAAGATGAAGCAAATGCAAAAGGTGGCAAATGGTCATTTCAGCTGCGTGGTGCGGGTGCAG
ATATTGATGAACTGTGGCTGCGTACCCTGCTGGCAGTTATTGGTGAAACCATTGATGAAGATGATAGCCA
GATTAATGGTGTGGTTCTGAGCATTCGTAAAGGCGGTAACAAATTTGCACTGTGGACCGCGAGCGAAGAT
AAAGAACCGCTGCTGCGTATTGGTGGTAAATTCAAACAGGTTCTGGCGCTGACCGATGATGGTCACCTGG
AATTTTTTCCGCATAGCAGCGCCAATGGTCGTCATCCTCAACCATCAATCACCTTGTAAGCTAGCCCTAG
GAGATCCGGCTGCTAACAAAGCCCGAAAGGAAGCTGAGTTGGCTGCTGCCACCGCTGAGCAATAACTAGC
ATAACCCCTTGGGGCCTCTAAACGGGTCTTGAGGGGTTTTTTGCTGAAAGGAGGAACTATATCCGGATAT
CCCGCAAGAGGCCCGGCAGTACCGGCATAACCAAGCCTATGCCTACAGCATCCAGGGTGACGGTGCCGAG
GATGACGATGAGCGCATTGTTAGATTTCATACACGGTGCCTGACTGCGTTAGCAATTTAACTGTGATAAA
CTACCGCATTAAAGCTTATCGATGATAAGCTGTCAAACATGAGAATTACAACTTATATCGTATGGGGCTG
ACTTCAGGTGCTACATTTGAAGAGATAAATTGCACTGAAATCAAGAAATATTTTATCTGATTAATAAGAT
GATCTTCTTGAGATCGTTTTGGTCTGCGCGTAATCTCTTGCTCTGAAAACGAAAAAACCGCCTTGCAGGG
CGGTTTTTCGAAGGTTCTCTGAGCTACCAACTCTTTGAACCGAGGTAACTGGCTTGGAGGAGCGCAGTCA
CCAAAACTTGTCCTTTCAGTTTAGCCTTAACCGGCGCATGACTTCAAGACTAACTCCTCTAAATCAATTA
CCAGTGGCTGCTGCCAGTGGTGCTTTTGCATGTCTTTCCGGGTTGGACTCAAGACGATAGTTACCGGATA
AGGCGCAGCGGTCGGACTGAACGGGGGGTTCGTGCATACAGTCCAGCTTGGAGCGAACTGCCTACCCGGA
ACTGAGTGTCAGGCGTGGAATGAGACAAACGCGGCCATAACAGCGGAATGACACCGGTAAACCGAAAGGC
AGGAACAGGAGAGCGCACGAGGGAGCCGCCAGGGGGAAACGCCTGGTATCTTTATAGTCCTGTCGGGTTT
CGCCACCACTGATTTGAGCGTCAGATTTCGTGATGCTTGTCAGGGGGGCGGAGCCTATGGAAAAACGGCT
TTGCCGCGGCCCTCTCACTTCCCTGTTAAGTATCTTCCTGGCATCTTCCAGGAAATCTCCGCCCCGTTCG
TAAGCCATTTCCGCTCGCCGCAGTCGAACGACCGAGCGTAGCGAGTCAGTGAGCGAGGAAGCGGAATATA
TCCTGTATCACATATTCTGCTGACGCACCGGTGCAGCCTTTTTTCTCCTGCCACATGAAGCACTTCACTG
ACACCCTCATCAGTGCCAACATAGTAAGCCAGTATACACTCCCCTAGCGCTGATGTCCGGCGGTGCTTTT
GCCGTTACGCACCACCCCGTCAGTAGCTGAACAGGAGGGACAGCTGATAGAAACAGAAGCCACTGGAGCA
CCTCAAAAACACCATCATACACTAAATCAGTAAGTTGGCAGCATCACCCGACGCACTTTGCGCCGAATAA
ATACCTGTGACGGAAGATCACTTCGCAGAATAAATAAATCCTGGTGTCCCTGTTGATACCGGGAAGCCCT
GGGCCAACTTTTGGCGAAAATGAGACGTTGATCGGCACGTAAGAGGTTCCAACTTTCACCATAATGAAAT
AAGATCACTACCGGGCGTATTTTTTGAGTTATCGAGATTTTCAGGAGCTAAGGAAGCTAAAATGGAGAAA
AAAATCACTGGATATACCACCGTTGATATATCCCAATGGCATCGTAAAGAACATTTTGAGGCATTTCAGT
CAGTTGCTCAATGTACCTATAACCAGACCGTTCAGCTGGATATTACGGCCTTTTTAAAGACCGTAAAGAA
AAATAAGCACAAGTTTTATCCGGCCTTTATTCACATTCTTGCCCGCCTGATGAATGCTCATCCGGAATTC
